>Addgene plasmid #27793 | mVenus N1 | addgene partial sequence | sequence record 82335 | CMV-F 5'-CGCAAATGGGCGGTAGGCGTG-3'
GTGAACCGTCAGATCCGCTAGCGCTACCGGACTCAGATCTCGAGCTCAAGCTTCGAATTCTGCAGTCGAC
GGTACCGCGGGCCCGGGATCCACCGGTCGCCACCATGGTGAGCAAGGGCGAGGAGCTGTTCACCGGGGTG
GTGCCCATCCTGGTCGAGCTGGACGGCGACGTAAACGGCCACAAGTTCAGCGTGTCCGGCGAGGGCGAGG
GCGATGCCACCTACGGCAAGCTGACCCTGAAGCTCATCTGCACCACCGGCAAGCTGCCCGTGCCCTGGCC
CACCCTCGTGACCACCCTCGGCTACGGCCTGCAGTGCTTCGCCCGCTACCCCGACCACATGAAGCAGCAC
GACTTCTTCAAGTCCGCCATGCCCGAAGGCTACGTCCAGGAGCGCACCATCTTCTTCAAGGACGACGGCA
ACTACAAGACCCGCGCCGAGGTGAAGTTCGAGGGCGACACCCTGGTGAACCGCATCGAGCTGAAGGGCAT
CGACTTCAAGGAGGACGGCAACATCCTGGGGCACAAGCTGGAGTACAACTACAACAGCCACAACGTCTAT
ATCACCGCCGACAAGCAGAAGAACGGCATCAAGGCCAACTTCAAGATCCGCCACAACATCGAGGACGGCG
GCGTGCAGCTCGCCGACCACTACCAGCAGAACACCCCCATCGGCGACGGCCCCGTGCTGCTGCCCGACAA
CCACTACCTGAGCTACCAGTCCAAGCTGAGCAAAGACCCCAACGAGAAGCGCGATCACATGGTCCTGCTG
GAGTTCGTGACCGCCGCCGGGATCACTCTCGGCATGGACGAGCTGTACAAGTAAAGCGGCCGCGACTCTA
GATCATAATCAGCCATACCACATTTGTAGAGGTTTTACTTGCTTT
