[The description below was written by a language model from this plasmid's Addgene catalogue record.]
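Description:
mVenus N1 is a mammalian expression plasmid built on the pEYFP-N1 backbone (about 4 kb without the insert) and carrying a roughly 720 bp coding sequence for monomeric Venus, a yellow fluorescent protein. It is maintained as a high-copy plasmid in E. coli under kanamycin selection, and it carries a neomycin resistance marker so that transfected mammalian cells can be selected with G418. The record does not name the promoter, polyadenylation signal or origins of replication, and no feature table is provided, so these elements cannot be confirmed here beyond what the parental backbone would imply.

The fluorescent protein was generated by mutagenesis of the EYFP gene already present in pEYFP-N1. Relative to EYFP, it carries the Venus substitutions F46L, F64L, M153T, V163A and S175G, which are generally associated with faster, more efficient maturation and reduced environmental sensitivity. It also carries A206K, which disrupts the weak dimerisation interface of GFP-family proteins to yield a monomeric form. The insert is flanked by NheI and NotI sites, both retained.

As an "N1" format vector, it has a multiple cloning site upstream of mVenus, so a gene of interest can be cloned in frame to produce a fusion protein with mVenus at its C-terminus. Without an insert it expresses free mVenus. Typical uses are live-cell localisation of tagged proteins and, in line with the associated publication on Cerulean and Venus FRET reference standards, service as a yellow acceptor or control in FRET experiments, where the monomeric mutation helps avoid artefactual self-association.
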