Addgene plasmid #27793: mVenus N1
Depositing lab: Steven Vogel. Publication: Cerulean, Venus, and VenusY67C FRET reference standards. Koushik SV, Chen H, Thaler C, Puhl HL, Vogel SS. Biophys J. 2006 Dec 15. 91(12):L99-L101. 10.1529/biophysj.106.096206 PubMed 17040988.
Backbone
  Vector backbone: pEYFP N1
  Backbone size w/o insert (bp): 3984
  Vector type: Mammalian Expression
  Selectable markers: Neomycin (select with G418)
Growth in bacteria
  Bacterial resistance: Kanamycin, 50 μg/mL
  Growth temperature: 37°C
  Growth strain: DH5alpha
  Copy number: High Copy
Gene/Insert
  Gene/Insert name: mVenus N1 (alt name: mVenus-N1)
  Insert size (bp): 720
  Cloning method: Restriction Enzyme; 5′ cloning site NheI (not destroyed); 3′ cloning site NotI (not destroyed)
  Sequencing primers: 5′ CCAAAATCAACGGGACTTTCC; 3′ CAGGTTCAGGGGGAGGTGTGG
Terms and licenses: Academic/Nonprofit Terms; Industry Terms: Not Available to Industry
Depositor comments: This construct was created by mutagenesis of pEYFP-N1. When compared with EYFP, Venus contains the following mutations: F46L, F64L, M153T, V163A and S175G. This construct also contains A206K mutation to create a monomeric form of the fluorescent protein. This plasmid contains a MCS upstream of mVenus so that a gene of interest can be cloned to create a fusion protein with a C-terminal mVenus tag.
How to cite: mVenus N1 was a gift from Steven Vogel (Addgene plasmid # 27793 ; http://n2t.net/addgene:27793 ; RRID:Addgene_27793)
